Addgene plasmid #219103: SFFV-ZNF215-Brd 139
Purpose: Transcription factor ZNF215 with a specific barcode assigned.
Depositing lab: Filipe Pereira. Depositing organization: Center for Neuroscience and Cell Biology, University of Coimbra. Publication: A combinatorial transcription factor screening platform for immune cell reprogramming. Kurochkin I, Altman AR, Caiado I, Pertiga-Cabral D, Halitzki E, Minaeva M, Zimmermannova O, Henriques-Oliveira L, Klein D, Nair M, Oliveira D, Cajal LR, Knittel R, Feick C, Ringner M, Martin M, Cirovic B, Pires CF, Rosa FF, Sitnicka E, Theis FJ, Pereira CF. Cell Syst. 2026 Jan 21;17(1):101457. doi: 10.1016/j.cels.2025.101457. Epub 2026 Jan 14. PubMed 41539305.
Backbone
  Vector backbone: SFFV-MCS
  Backbone size w/o insert (bp): 6638
  Vector type: Lentiviral
Growth in bacteria
  Bacterial resistance: Ampicillin, 100 μg/mL
  Growth temperature: 37°C
  Growth strain: NEB Stable
  Copy number: High Copy
Gene/Insert
  Gene/Insert name: ZNF215
  Species: H. sapiens (human)
  Insert size (bp): 915
  Entrez Gene: ZNF215 (a.k.a. BAZ2, ZKSCAN11)
  Promoter: The spleen focus-forming virus (SFFV) promoter
  Cloning method: Restriction Enzyme; 5′ cloning site Bsp119I (not destroyed); 3′ cloning site BstHI (not destroyed)
Terms and licenses: Academic/Nonprofit Terms; Industry Terms: Not Available to Industry
Depositor comments: Barcode sequence cloned into XbaI restriction site. Design of plasmid is as follows: SFFV-[TF sequence]-WPRE-[Barcode sequence].
How to cite: SFFV-ZNF215-Brd 139 was a gift from Filipe Pereira (Addgene plasmid # 219103 ; http://n2t.net/addgene:219103 ; RRID:Addgene_219103)
