[The description below was written by a language model from this plasmid's Addgene catalogue record and pLannotate feature annotations shown in this document.]
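Description:
SFFV-ZNF215-Brd 139 is a third-generation-style, self-inactivating lentiviral transfer plasmid built on the SFFV-MCS backbone to express the human zinc finger transcription factor ZNF215 (also called BAZ2 or ZKSCAN11) together with a construct-specific DNA barcode. In bacteria it is maintained through a high-copy ColE1/pUC-type origin and selected with ampicillin via the β-lactamase gene. The backbone also carries an f1 origin and remnants of a pBluescript-type cloning region (lac promoter/operator, lacZα fragment, T3 and T7 promoters). An SV40 poly(A) signal and SV40 origin sequences lie downstream of the viral cassette.

The viral genome is transcribed from an RSV promoter fused to a truncated HIV-1 5' LTR. It includes the Ψ packaging signal with a partial gag region, the Rev response element for Rev-dependent nuclear export, and the cPPT/CTS, and it ends in a ΔU3 3' LTR that inactivates the LTR promoter after integration. Inside this frame, the spleen focus-forming virus (SFFV) promoter drives the ZNF215 insert, which was cloned by restriction enzymes into the multiple cloning site. A WPRE follows the insert to enhance transcript stability and expression. The catalogue lists the insert as 915 bp, and the automated annotation matches about 800 bp of it to ZNF215 as a fragment, so the insert appears not to be the complete reference protein.

According to the depositor, the barcode sits in an XbaI site after the WPRE, giving the layout SFFV–TF–WPRE–barcode, although the feature table does not annotate it. No mammalian selection marker or fluorescent reporter is annotated. The plasmid belongs to a barcoded transcription factor collection made for combinatorial screening of factors in immune cell reprogramming, where the barcode presumably serves to identify which factor a cell received.
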