Features (pLannotate 1.2.2; 29 found; start..end, strand, type, name):
     94..112     -  promoter       T7 promoter: promoter for bacteriophage T7 RNA polymerase
    120..275     +  CDS            lacZα (fragment): LacZα fragment of β-galactosidase; lacZ fragment
    280..708     +  rep_origin     f1 ori (sequence partly withheld): f1 bacteriophage origin of replication; arrow indicates direction of (+) strand synthesis
    761..865     +  promoter       AmpR promoter: bla
    866..1726    +  CDS            AmpR: β-lactamase; bla; confers resistance to ampicillin, carbenicillin, and related antibiotics
   1897..2485    +  rep_origin     ori: high-copy-number ColE1/pMB1/pBR322/pUC origin of replication
   2668..2760    +  CDS            lacI (fragment): lac repressor; lacI; The lac repressor binds to the lac operator to inhibit transcription in E. coli. This inhibition can be relieved by adding lactose or isopropyl-β-D-thiogalactopyranoside (IPTG).
   2773..2794    +  protein_bind   CAP binding site: CAP binding activates transcription in the presence of cAMP. E. coli catabolite activator protein
   2809..2839    +  promoter       lac promoter: promoter for the E. coli lac operon
   2847..2863    +  protein_bind   lac operator: The lac repressor binds to the lac operator to inhibit transcription in E. coli. This inhibition can be relieved by adding lactose or isopropyl-β-D-thiogalactopyranoside (IPTG). lac repressor encoded by lacI
   2908..2926    +  promoter       T3 promoter: promoter for bacteriophage T3 RNA polymerase
   2954..3180    +  promoter       RSV promoter: Rous sarcoma virus enhancer/promoter
   3181..3361    +  LTR            5' LTR (truncated): truncated 5' long terminal repeat (LTR) from HIV-1
   3408..3533    +  misc_feature   HIV-1 Ψ: packaging signal of human immunodeficiency virus type 1
   3517..3880    +  CDS            HIV-1 gag (fragment): gag protein from human immunodeficiency virus 1; gag
   4026..4259    +  misc_feature   RRE: The Rev response element (RRE) of HIV-1 allows for Rev-dependent mRNA export from the nucleus to the cytoplasm.
   4636..4736    +  CDS            Rev (fragment): human immunodeficiency virus 1 (HIV-1) Rev protein; rev; enhances nuclear export of unspliced and incompletely spliced viral mRNAs
   4755..4872    +  misc_feature   cPPT/CTS: central polypurine tract and central termination sequence of HIV-1
   4906..5307    +  promoter       SFFV promoter: spleen focus-forming virus long terminal repeat (LTR) promoter
   5317..5340    +  misc_feature   MCS (fragment): pBluescript multiple cloning site
   5365..6168    +  CDS            ZNF215 (fragment): ZN215_HUMAN - Also known as BAZ2, ZKSCAN11. Experimental evidence at transcript level: Swiss-Prot protein existence level 2. May be involved in transcriptional regulation. From Homo sapiens (Human).
   6287..6312    +  misc_feature   MCS (fragment): pBluescript multiple cloning site
   6312..6371    +  CDS            S (fragment): HBSAG_WHV6 - Experimental evidence at transcript level: Swiss-Prot protein existence level 2. The middle envelope protein plays an important role in the budding of the virion. It is involved in the induction of budding in a nucleocapsid independent way. In this process the majority of envelope proteins bud to form subviral lipoprotein particles of 22 nm of diameter that do not contain a nucleocapsid (By similarity). From Woodchuck hepatitis B virus (isolate w64/pWS23) (WHV).
   6503..6906    +  misc_feature   WPRE: woodchuck hepatitis virus posttranscriptional regulatory element
   6964..7023    +  CDS            nef (fragment): NEF_HV1Z2 - Experimental evidence at protein level: Swiss-Prot protein existence level 1. Extracellular Nef protein targets CD4(+) T-lymphocytes for apoptosis by interacting with CXCR4 surface receptors. From Human immunodeficiency virus type 1 group M subtype D (isolate Z2/CDC-Z34) (HIV-1).
   7025..7258    +  LTR            3' LTR (ΔU3): self-inactivating 3' long terminal repeat (LTR) from HIV-1
   7330..7451    +  polyA_signal   SV40 poly(A) signal: SV40 polyadenylation signal
   7470..7491    +  rep_origin     SV40 ori (fragment): SV40 origin of replication
   7491..73      +  rep_origin     SV40 ori (across the origin): SV40 origin of replication
>Addgene plasmid #219103 | SFFV-ZNF215-Brd 139 | addgene full sequence | sequence record 448921 | Addgene NGS Result
ATTTATGCAGAGGCCGAGGCCGCCTCGGCCTCTGAGCTATTCCAGAAGTAGTGAGGAGGCTTTTTTGGAG
GCCTAGGGACGTACCCAATTCGCCCTATAGTGAGTCGTATTACGCGCGCTCACTGGCCGTCGTTTTACAA
CGTCGTGACTGGGAAAACCCTGGCGTTACCCAACTTAATCGCCTTGCAGCACATCCCCCTTTCGCCAGCT
GGCGTAATAGCGAAGAGGCCCGCACCGATCGCCCTTCCCAACAGTTGCGCAGCCTGAATGGCGAATGGG
[124 nt withheld, positions 280-403]
C
[91 nt withheld, positions 405-495]
A
[49 nt withheld, positions 497-545]
CCTTTGACGTTGGAGTCCACGTTCTTT
[37 nt withheld, positions 573-609]
ACCCTATCTCGGTCTATTCTTTTGATTTATAAGGGATTTTGCCGATTTCGGCCTATTGGTTAAAAAATGA
GCTGATTTAACAAAAATTTAACGCGAATTTTAACAAAATATTAACGCTTACAATTTAGGTGGCACTTTTC
GGGGAAATGTGCGCGGAACCCCTATTTGTTTATTTTTCTAAATACATTCAAATATGTATCCGCTCATGAG
ACAATAACCCTGATAAATGCTTCAATAATATTGAAAAAGGAAGAGTATGAGTATTCAACATTTCCGTGTC
GCCCTTATTCCCTTTTTTGCGGCATTTTGCCTTCCTGTTTTTGCTCACCCAGAAACGCTGGTGAAAGTAA
AAGATGCTGAAGATCAGTTGGGTGCACGAGTGGGTTACATCGAACTGGATCTCAACAGCGGTAAGATCCT
TGAGAGTTTTCGCCCCGAAGAACGTTTTCCAATGATGAGCACTTTTAAAGTTCTGCTATGTGGCGCGGTA
TTATCCCGTATTGACGCCGGGCAAGAGCAACTCGGTCGCCGCATACACTATTCTCAGAATGACTTGGTTG
AGTACTCACCAGTCACAGAAAAGCATCTTACGGATGGCATGACAGTAAGAGAATTATGCAGTGCTGCCAT
AACCATGAGTGATAACACTGCGGCCAACTTACTTCTGACAACGATCGGAGGACCGAAGGAGCTAACCGCT
TTTTTGCACAACATGGGGGATCATGTAACTCGCCTTGATCGTTGGGAACCGGAGCTGAATGAAGCCATAC
CAAACGACGAGCGTGACACCACGATGCCTGTAGCAATGGCAACAACGTTGCGCAAACTATTAACTGGCGA
ACTACTTACTCTAGCTTCCCGGCAACAATTAATAGACTGGATGGAGGCGGATAAAGTTGCAGGACCACTT
CTGCGCTCGGCCCTTCCGGCTGGCTGGTTTATTGCTGATAAATCTGGAGCCGGTGAGCGTGGGTCTCGCG
GTATCATTGCAGCACTGGGGCCAGATGGTAAGCCCTCCCGTATCGTAGTTATCTACACGACGGGGAGTCA
GGCAACTATGGATGAACGAAATAGACAGATCGCTGAGATAGGTGCCTCACTGATTAAGCATTGGTAACTG
TCAGACCAAGTTTACTCATATATACTTTAGATTGATTTAAAACTTCATTTTTAATTTAAAAGGATCTAGG
TGAAGATCCTTTTTGATAATCTCATGACCAAAATCCCTTAACGTGAGTTTTCGTTCCACTGAGCGTCAGA
CCCCGTAGAAAAGATCAAAGGATCTTCTTGAGATCCTTTTTTTCTGCGCGTAATCTGCTGCTTGCAAACA
AAAAAACCACCGCTACCAGCGGTGGTTTGTTTGCCGGATCAAGAGCTACCAACTCTTTTTCCGAAGGTAA
CTGGCTTCAGCAGAGCGCAGATACCAAATACTGTTCTTCTAGTGTAGCCGTAGTTAGGCCACCACTTCAA
GAACTCTGTAGCACCGCCTACATACCTCGCTCTGCTAATCCTGTTACCAGTGGCTGCTGCCAGTGGCGAT
AAGTCGTGTCTTACCGGGTTGGACTCAAGACGATAGTTACCGGATAAGGCGCAGCGGTCGGGCTGAACGG
GGGGTTCGTGCACACAGCCCAGCTTGGAGCGAACGACCTACACCGAACTGAGATACCTACAGCGTGAGCT
ATGAGAAAGCGCCACGCTTCCCGAAGGGAGAAAGGCGGACAGGTATCCGGTAAGCGGCAGGGTCGGAACA
GGAGAGCGCACGAGGGAGCTTCCAGGGGGAAACGCCTGGTATCTTTATAGTCCTGTCGGGTTTCGCCACC
TCTGACTTGAGCGTCGATTTTTGTGATGCTCGTCAGGGGGGCGGAGCCTATGGAAAAACGCCAGCAACGC
GGCCTTTTTACGGTTCCTGGCCTTTTGCTGGCCTTTTGCTCACATGTTCTTTCCTGCGTTATCCCCTGAT
TCTGTGGATAACCGTATTACCGCCTTTGAGTGAGCTGATACCGCTCGCCGCAGCCGAACGACCGAGCGCA
GCGAGTCAGTGAGCGAGGAAGCGGAAGAGCGCCCAATACGCAAACCGCCTCTCCCCGCGCGTTGGCCGAT
TCATTAATGCAGCTGGCACGACAGGTTTCCCGACTGGAAAGCGGGCAGTGAGCGCAACGCAATTAATGTG
AGTTAGCTCACTCATTAGGCACCCCAGGCTTTACACTTTATGCTTCCGGCTCGTATGTTGTGTGGAATTG
TGAGCGGATAACAATTTCACACAGGAAACAGCTATGACCATGATTACGCCAAGCGCGCAATTAACCCTCA
CTAAAGGGAACAAAAGCTGGAGCTGCAAGCTTAATGTAGTCTTATGCAATACTCTTGTAGTCTTGCAACA
TGGTAACGATGAGTTAGCAACATGCCTTACAAGGAGAGAAAAAGCACCGTGCATGCCGATTGGTGGAAGT
AAGGTGGTACGATCGTGCCTTATTAGGAAGGCAACAGACGGGTCTGACATGGATTGGACGAACCACTGAA
TTGCCGCATTGCAGAGATATTGTATTTAAGTGCCTAGCTCGATACATAAACGGGTCTCTCTGGTTAGACC
AGATCTGAGCCTGGGAGCTCTCTGGCTAACTAGGGAACCCACTGCTTAAGCCTCAATAAAGCTTGCCTTG
AGTGCTTCAAGTAGTGTGTGCCCGTCTGTTGTGTGACTCTGGTAACTAGAGATCCCTCAGACCCTTTTAG
TCAGTGTGGAAAATCTCTAGCAGTGGCGCCCGAACAGGGACTTGAAAGCGAAAGGGAAACCAGAGGAGCT
CTCTCGACGCAGGACTCGGCTTGCTGAAGCGCGCACGGCAAGAGGCGAGGGGCGGCGACTGGTGAGTACG
CCAAAAATTTTGACTAGCGGAGGCTAGAAGGAGAGAGATGGGTGCGAGAGCGTCAGTATTAAGCGGGGGA
GAATTAGATCGCGATGGGAAAAAATTCGGTTAAGGCCAGGGGGAAAGAAAAAATATAAATTAAAACATAT
AGTATGGGCAAGCAGGGAGCTAGAACGATTCGCAGTTAATCCTGGCCTGTTAGAAACATCAGAAGGCTGT
AGACAAATACTGGGACAGCTACAACCATCCCTTCAGACAGGATCAGAAGAACTTAGATCATTATATAATA
CAGTAGCAACCCTCTATTGTGTGCATCAAAGGATAGAGATAAAAGACACCAAGGAAGCTTTAGACAAGAT
AGAGGAAGAGCAAAACAAAAGTAAGACCACCGCACAGCAAGCGGCCGCTGATCTTCAGACCTGGAGGAGG
AGATATGAGGGACAATTGGAGAAGTGAATTATATAAATATAAAGTAGTAAAAATTGAACCATTAGGAGTA
GCACCCACCAAGGCAAAGAGAAGAGTGGTGCAGAGAGAAAAAAGAGCAGTGGGAATAGGAGCTTTGTTCC
TTGGGTTCTTGGGAGCAGCAGGAAGCACTATGGGCGCAGCGTCAATGACGCTGACGGTACAGGCCAGACA
ATTATTGTCTGGTATAGTGCAGCAGCAGAACAATTTGCTGAGGGCTATTGAGGCGCAACAGCATCTGTTG
CAACTCACAGTCTGGGGCATCAAGCAGCTCCAGGCAAGAATCCTGGCTGTGGAAAGATACCTAAAGGATC
AACAGCTCCTGGGGATTTGGGGTTGCTCTGGAAAACTCATTTGCACCACTGCTGTGCCTTGGAATGCTAG
TTGGAGTAATAAATCTCTGGAACAGATTTGGAATCACACGACCTGGATGGAGTGGGACAGAGAAATTAAC
AATTACACAAGCTTAATACACTCCTTAATTGAAGAATCGCAAAACCAGCAAGAAAAGAATGAACAAGAAT
TATTGGAATTAGATAAATGGGCAAGTTTGTGGAATTGGTTTAACATAACAAATTGGCTGTGGTATATAAA
ATTATTCATAATGATAGTAGGAGGCTTGGTAGGTTTAAGAATAGTTTTTGCTGTACTTTCTATAGTGAAT
AGAGTTAGGCAGGGATATTCACCATTATCGTTTCAGACCCACCTCCCAACCCCGAGGGGACCCGACAGGC
CCGAAGGAATAGAAGAAGAAGGTGGAGAGAGAGACAGAGACAGATCCATTCGATTAGTGAACGGATCTCG
ACGGTATCGGTTAACTTTTAAAAGAAAAGGGGGGATTGGGGGGTACAGTGCAGGGGAAAGAATAGTAGAC
ATAATAGCAACAGACATACAAACTAAAGAATTACAAAAACAAATTACAAAAATTCAAAATTTTATCGATC
ACGAGACTAGCCTCGAGCTGGCTGCAGTAACGCCATTTTGCAAGGCATGGAAAAATACCAAACCAAGAAT
AGAGAAGTTCAGATCAAGGGCGGGTACATGAAAATAGCTAACGTTGGGCCAAACAGGATATCTGCGGTGA
GCAGTTTCGGCCCCGGCCCGGGGCCAAGAACAGATGGTCACCGCAGTTTCGGCCCCGGCCCGAGGCCAAG
AACAGATGGTCCCCAGATATGGCCCAACCCTCAGCAGTTTCTTAAGACCCATCAGATGTTTCCAGGCTCC
CCCAAGGACCTGAAATGACCCTGCGCCTTATTTGAATTAACCAATCAGCCTGCTTCTCGCTTCTGTTCGC
GCGCTTCTGCTTCCCGAGCTCTATAAAAGAGCTCACAACCCCTCACTCGGCGCGCCAGTCCTCCGACAGA
CTGAGTCGGCCGGTCGAATCAAGCTTATCGATACCGTCGACGGATCCGCTAGCCCGCGGTTCGAAATGCA
GCCTCTGAGCAAGTTGATGGCTATCTCAAAACCTCGAAACCTGTCTCTACGTGAACAAAGAGAGGTTCTG
AGAGCAGATATGTCTTGGCAGCAGGAAACCAACCCCGTCGTGGAGACACATGACTCTGAGGCATCTCGTC
AAAAGTTCAGACATTTCCAGTATTTGAAAGTGTCTGGGCCCCATGAAGCCCTGAGCCAACTCTGGGAGCT
CTGTCTTCAATGGCTGAGACCAGAGATTCATACAAAGAAGCAGATTATAGAACTGTTGGTGCTGGAACAA
TTCCTGGCAATCCTGCCTGAAGAAGTCAGGACTTGGGTGAATTTACAACATCCAAACAACAGTAAAGATA
TGGTGACCCTCATAGAAGATGTGATTGAAATGCTTGAAGATGAAGATATGCCCTGCAAGGACTCTGCCCT
GCAGATGGGGAGCATCAAGGAGAAAATGAAAGCTGGCTCACGAACAGGCAAACCACAGGAACCAGTGACA
TTCAAAGATGTGGTTGTGGAATTCAGCAAGGAAGAGTGGGGGCAACTGGACTCTGCTGTAAAGAACCTGT
ACAGGAATGTGATGCTGGAAAACTTTAGGAACCTGAATTCATTGCGTAAAGCACATCTACTTTCCAAACC
ATTTGAGAGCCTTAAGTTGGAGAGTAAGAAAAAAAGATGGATAATGGAGAAAGAAATACCAAGGAAGACT
ATTTTTGACATGAAGAGTATTTCTGGAGAAGAATCATCCCATGGAGTGATTATGACAAGGCTTACCGAAA
GTGGTCACCCTTCTTCAGATGCCTGGAAAGATGGAGTTTCCCTCTTGTTGCCCAGGCTGGAGTATAATGA
TGCAGTCTCGGCTCACTGCAACCTCCACCTCTGGGTTCAAGTGATTCTCCTGCCTCAGCCTCCTGAGTAG
ACCGGTCGGATCCCCCGGGCTGCAGGAATTCGAGCATCTTACCGCCATTTATTCCCATATTTGTTCTGTT
TTTCTTGATTTGGGTATACATTTAAATGTTAATAAAACAAAATGGTGGGGCAATCATTTACATTTTTAGG
GATATGTAATTACTAGTTCAGGTGTATTGCCACAAGACAAACATGTTAAGAAACTTTCCCGTTATTTACG
CTCTGTTCCTGTTAATCAACCTCTGGATTACAAAATTTGTGAAAGATTGACTGATATTCTTAACTATGTT
GCTCCTTTTACGCTGTGTGGATATGCTGCTTTAATGCCTCTGTATCATGCTATTGCTTCCCGTACGGCTT
TCGTTTTCTCCTCCTTGTATAAATCCTGGTTGCTGTCTCTTTATGAGGAGTTGTGGCCCGTTGTCCGTCA
ACGTGGCGTGGTGTGCTCTGTGTTTGCTGACGCAACCCCCACTGGCTGGGGCATTGCCACCACCTGTCAA
CTCCTTTCTGGGACTTTCGCTTTCCCCCTCCCGATCGCCACGGCAGAACTCATCGCCGCCTGCCTTGCCC
GCTGCTGGACAGGGGCTAGGTTGCTGGGCACTGATAATTCCGTGGTGTTGTCGGGGAAGCTGACGTCCTT
TGCAATTCGATATCAAGCTGTACCTTCTAGATGTACATTTAACTGAGCGCTTCTAGACCAATGACTTACA
AGGCAGCTGTAGATCTTAGCCACTTTTTAAAAGAAAAGGGGGGACTGGAAGGGCTAATTCACTCCCAACG
AAGACAAGATCTGCTTTTTGCTTGTACTGGGTCTCTCTGGTTAGACCAGATCTGAGCCTGGGAGCTCTCT
GGCTAACTAGGGAACCCACTGCTTAAGCCTCAATAAAGCTTGCCTTGAGTGCTTCAAGTAGTGTGTGCCC
GTCTGTTGTGTGACTCTGGTAACTAGAGATCCCTCAGACCCTTTTAGTCAGTGTGGAAAATCTCTAGCAG
TAGTAGTTCATGTCATCTTATTATTCAGTATTTATAACTTGCAAAGAAATGAATATCAGAGAGTGAGAGG
AACTTGTTTATTGCAGCTTATAATGGTTACAAATAAAGCAATAGCATCACAAATTTCACAAATAAAGCAT
TTTTTTCACTGCATTCTAGTTGTGGTTTGTCCAAACTCATCAATGTATCTTATCATGTCTGGCTCTAGCT
ATCCCGCCCCTAACTCCGCCCATCCCGCCCCTAACTCCGCCCAGTTCCGCCCATTCTCCGCCCCATGGCT
GACTAATTTTTTTT
