>Addgene plasmid #219103 | SFFV-ZNF215-Brd 139 | depositor partial sequence | sequence record 427789 | TF ORF
ATGCAGCCTCTGAGCAAGTTGATGGCTATCTCAAAACCTCGAAACCTGTCTCTACGTGAACAAAGAGAGG
TTCTGAGAGCAGATATGTCTTGGCAGCAGGAAACCAACCCCGTCGTGGAGACACATGACTCTGAGGCATC
TCGTCAAAAGTTCAGACATTTCCAGTATTTGAAAGTGTCTGGGCCCCATGAAGCCCTGAGCCAACTCTGG
GAGCTCTGTCTTCAATGGCTGAGACCAGAGATTCATACAAAGAAGCAGATTATAGAACTGTTGGTGCTGG
AACAATTCCTGGCAATCCTGCCTGAAGAAGTCAGGACTTGGGTGAATTTACAACATCCAAACAACAGTAA
AGATATGGTGACCCTCATAGAAGATGTGATTGAAATGCTTGAAGATGAAGATATGCCCTGCAAGGACTCT
GCCCTGCAGATGGGGAGCATCAAGGAGAAAATGAAAGCTGGCTCACGAACAGGCAAACCACAGGAACCAG
TGACATTCAAAGATGTGGTTGTGGAATTCAGCAAGGAAGAGTGGGGGCAACTGGACTCTGCTGTAAAGAA
CCTGTACAGGAATGTGATGCTGGAAAACTTTAGGAACCTGAATTCATTGCGTAAAGCACATCTACTTTCC
AAACCATTTGAGAGCCTTAAGTTGGAGAGTAAGAAAAAAAGATGGATAATGGAGAAAGAAATACCAAGGA
AGACTATTTTTGACATGAAGAGTATTTCTGGAGAAGAATCATCCCATGGAGTGATTATGACAAGGCTTAC
CGAAAGTGGTCACCCTTCTTCAGATGCCTGGAAAGATGGAGTTTCCCTCTTGTTGCCCAGGCTGGAGTAT
AATGATGCAGTCTCGGCTCACTGCAACCTCCACCTCTGGGTTCAAGTGATTCTCCTGCCTCAGCCTCCTG
AGTAG
