>Addgene plasmid #219103 | SFFV-ZNF215-Brd 139 | depositor partial sequence | sequence record 427790 | Barcode sequence
TGTACATTTAACTGAGCGCT
